>Addgene plasmid #249272 | pCEFL PRKACA HA T49I | addgene full sequence | sequence record 497386 | Addgene NGS Result
TCAATACGGGATAATACCGCGCCACATAGCAGAACTTTAAAAGTGCTCATCATTGGAAAACGTTCTTCGG
GGCGAAAACTCTCAAGGATCTTACCGCTGTTGAGATCCAGTTCGATGTAACCCACTCGTGCACCCAACTG
ATCTTCAGCATCTTTTACTTTCACCAGCGTTTCTGGGTGAGCAAAAACAGGAAGGCAAAATGCCGCAAAA
AAGGGAATAAGGGCGACACGGAAATGTTGAATACTCATACTCTTCCTTTTTCAATATTATTGAAGCATTT
ATCAGGGTTATTGTCTCATGAGCGGATACATATTTGAATGTATTTAGAAAAATAAACAAATAGGGGTTCC
GCGCACATTTCCCCGAAAAGTGCCACCTGACGTCGACGGATCGGGAGATCGATCTCCCGATCCCCTATGG
TGCACTCTCAGTACAATCTGCTCTGATGCCGCATAGTTAAGCCAGTATCTGCTCCCTGCTTGTGTGTTGG
AGGTCGCTGAGTAGTGCGCGAGCAAAATTTAAGCTACAACAAGGCAAGGCTTGACCGACAATTGCATGAA
GAATCTGCTTAGGGTTAGGCGTTTTGCGCTGCTTCGAGCTTTGCAAAGATGGATAAAGTTTTAAACAGAG
AGGAATCTTTGCAGCTAATGGACCTTCTAGGTCTTGAAAGGAGTGGGAATTGGCTCCGGTGCCCGTCAGT
GGGCAGAGCGCACATCGCCCACAGTCCCCGAGAAGTTGGGGGGAGGGGTCGGCAATTGAACCGGTGCCTA
GAGAAGGTGGCGCGGGGTAAACTGGGAAAGTGATGTCGTGTACTGGCTCCGCCTTTTTCCCGAGGGTGGG
GGAGAACCGTATATAAGTGCAGTAGTCGCCGTGAACGTTCTTTTTCGCAACGGGTTTGCCGCCAGAACAC
AGGTAAGTGCCGTGTGTGGTTCCCGCGGGCCTGGCCTCTTTACGGGTTATGGCCCTTGCGTGCCTTGAAT
TACTTCCACCTGGCTGCAGTACGTGATTCTTGATCCCGAGCTTCGGGTTGGAAGTGGGTGGGAGAGTTCG
AGGCCTTGCGCTTAAGGAGCCCCTTCGCCTCGTGCTTGAGTTGAGGCCTGGCCTGGGCGCTGGGGCCGCC
GCGTGCGAATCTGGTGGCACCTTCGCGCCTGTCTCGCTGCTTTCGATAAGTCTCTAGCCATTTAAAATTT
TTGATGACCTGCTGCGACGCTTTTTTTCTGGCAAGATAGTCTTGTAAATGCGGGCCAAGATCGATCTGCA
CACTGGTATTTCGGTTTTTGGGGCCGCGGGCGGCGACGGGGCCCGTGCGTCCCAGCGCACATGTTCGGCG
AGGCGGGGCCTGCGAGCGCGGCCACCGAGAATCGGACGGGGGTAGTCTCAAGCTGGCCGGCCTGCTCTGG
TGCCTGGCCTCGCGCCGCCGTGTATCGCCCCGCCCTGGGCGGCAAGGCTGGCCCGGTCGGCACCAGTTGC
GTGAGCGGAAAGATGGCCGCTTCCCGGCCCTGCTGCAGGGAGCTCAAAATGGAGGACGCGGCGCTCGGGA
GAGCGGGCGGGTGAGTCACCCACACAAAGGAAAAGGGCCTTTCCGTCCTCAGCCGTCGCTTCATGTGACT
CCACGGAGTACCGGGCGCCGTCCAGGCACCTCGATTAGTTCTCGAGCTTTTGGAGTACGTCGTCTTTAGG
TTGGGGGGAGGGGTTTTATGCGATGGAGTTTCCCCACACTGAGTGGGTGGAGACTGAAGTTAGGCCAGCT
TGGCACTTGATGTAATTCTCCTTGGAATTTGCCCTTTTTGAGTTTGGATCTTGGTTCATTCTCAAGCCTC
AGACAGTGGTTCAAAGTTTTTTTCTTCCATTTCAGGTGTCGTGAGGAATTGGCGAAGCTCAGTTAACGGC
CATTGTGGCCATCAAGCTTGGTACCAGATCTGGATCCGCCGCCACCATGGGCAACGCCGCCGCCGCCAAG
AAGGGCAGCGAGCAGGAGAGCGTGAAAGAATTCTTAGCCAAAGCCAAAGAAGATTTTCTTAAAAAATGGG
AAAGTCCCGCTCAGAACACAGCCCACTTGGATCAGTTTGAACGAATCAAGATCCTCGGCACGGGCTCCTT
CGGGCGGGTGATGCTGGTGAAACACAAGGAGACCGGGAACCACTATGCCATGAAGATCCTCGACAAACAG
AAGGTGGTGAAACTGAAACAGATCGAACACACCCTGAATGAAAAGCGCATCCTGCAAGCTGTCAACTTTC
CGTTCCTCGTCAAACTCGAGTTCTCCTTCAAGGACAACTCAAACTTATACATGGTCATGGAGTACGTGCC
CGGCGGGGAGATGTTCTCACACCTACGGCGGATCGGAAGGTTCAGTGAGCCCCATGCCCGTTTCTACGCG
GCCCAGATCGTCCTGACCTTTGAGTATCTGCACTCGCTGGATCTCATCTACAGGGACCTGAAGCCGGAGA
ATCTGCTCATTGACCAGCAGGGCTACATTCAGGTGACAGACTTCGGTTTCGCCAAGCGCGTGAAGGGCCG
CACTTGGACCTTGTGCGGCACCCCTGAGTACCTGGCCCCTGAGATTATCCTGAGCAAAGGCTACAACAAG
GCCGTGGACTGGTGGGCCCTGGGGGTTCTTATCTATGAAATGGCCGCTGGCTACCCGCCCTTCTTCGCAG
ACCAGCCCATCCAGATCTATGAGAAGATCGTCTCTGGGAAGGTGCGCTTCCCTTCCCACTTCAGCTCTGA
CTTGAAGGACCTGCTGCGGAACCTCCTGCAGGTAGATCTCACCAAGCGCTTTGGGAACCTCAAGAATGGG
GTCAACGATATCAAGAACCACAAGTGGTTTGCCACAACTGACTGGATTGCCATCTACCAGAGGAAGGTGG
AAGCTCCCTTCATACCAAAGTTTAAAGGCCCTGGGGATACGAGTAACTTTGACGACTATGAGGAAGAAGA
AATCCGGGTCTCCATCAATGAGAAGTGTGGCAAGGAGTTTTCTGAGTTTGCTAGCTACCCATACGACGTG
CCAGATTACGCCTAGGCGGCCGCACTCGAGATATCGGCCTCCAGGGCCTCTAGAGGGCCCTATTCTATAG
TGTCACCTAAATGCTAGAGCTCGCTGATCAGCCTCGACTGTGCCTTCTAGTTGCCAGCCATCTGTTGTTT
GCCCCTCCCCCGTGCCTTCCTTGACCCTGGAAGGTGCCACTCCCACTGTCCTTTCCTAATAAAATGAGGA
AATTGCATCGCATTGTCTGAGTAGGTGTCATTCTATTCTGGGGGGTGGGGTGGGGCAGGACAGCAAGGGG
GAGGATTGGGAAGACAATAGCAGGCATGCTGGGGATGCGGTGGGCTCTATGGCTTCTGAGGCGGAAAGAA
CCAGCTGGGGCTCTAGGGGGTATCCCC
[124 nt withheld, positions 3388-3511]
C
[91 nt withheld, positions 3513-3603]
A
[49 nt withheld, positions 3605-3653]
CCTTTGACGTTGGAGTCCACGTTCTTT
[37 nt withheld, positions 3681-3717]
ACCCTATCTCGGTCTATTCTTTTGATTTATAAGGGATTTTGCCGATTTCGGCCTATTGGTTAAAAAATGA
GCTGATTTAACAAAAATTTAACGCGAATTAATTCTGTGGAATGTGTGTCAGTTAGGGTGTGGAAAGTCCC
CAGGCTCCCCAGCAGGCAGAAGTATGCAAAGCATGCATCTCAATTAGTCAGCAACCAGGTGTGGAAAGTC
CCCAGGCTCCCCAGCAGGCAGAAGTATGCAAAGCATGCATCTCAATTAGTCAGCAACCATAGTCCCGCCC
CTAACTCCGCCCATCCCGCCCCTAACTCCGCCCAGTTCCGCCCATTCTCCGCCCCATGGCTGACTAATTT
TTTTTATTTATGCAGAGGCCGAGGCCGCCTCTGCCTCTGAGCTATTCCAGAAGTAGTGAGGAGGCTTTTT
TGGAGGCCTAGGCTTTTGCAAAAAGCTCCCGGGAGCTTGTATATCCATTTTCGGATCTGATCAAGAGACA
GGATGAGGATCGTTTCGCATGATTGAACAAGATGGATTGCACGCAGGTTCTCCGGCCGCTTGGGTGGAGA
GGCTATTCGGCTATGACTGGGCACAACAGACAATCGGCTGCTCTGATGCCGCCGTGTTCCGGCTGTCAGC
GCAGGGGCGCCCGGTTCTTTTTGTCAAGACCGACCTGTCCGGTGCCCTGAATGAACTGCAGGACGAGGCA
GCGCGGCTATCGTGGCTGGCCACGACGGGCGTTCCTTGCGCAGCTGTGCTCGACGTTGTCACTGAAGCGG
GAAGGGACTGGCTGCTATTGGGCGAAGTGCCGGGGCAGGATCTCCTGTCATCTCACCTTGCTCCTGCCGA
GAAAGTATCCATCATGGCTGATGCAATGCGGCGGCTGCATACGCTTGATCCGGCTACCTGCCCATTCGAC
CACCAAGCGAAACATCGCATCGAGCGAGCACGTACTCGGATGGAAGCCGGTCTTGTCGATCAGGATGATC
TGGACGAAGAGCATCAGGGGCTCGCGCCAGCCGAACTGTTCGCCAGGCTCAAGGCGCGCATGCCCGACGG
CGAGGATCTCGTCGTGACCCATGGCGATGCCTGCTTGCCGAATATCATGGTGGAAAATGGCCGCTTTTCT
GGATTCATCGACTGTGGCCGGCTGGGTGTGGCGGACCGCTATCAGGACATAGCGTTGGCTACCCGTGATA
TTGCTGAAGAGCTTGGCGGCGAATGGGCTGACCGCTTCCTCGTGCTTTACGGTATCGCCGCTCCCGATTC
GCAGCGCATCGCCTTCTATCGCCTTCTTGACGAGTTCTTCTGAGCGGGACTCTGGGGTTCGAAATGACCG
ACCAAGCGACGCCCAACCTGCCATCACGAGATTTCGATTCCACCGCCGCCTTCTATGAAAGGTTGGGCTT
CGGAATCGTTTTCCGGGACGCCGGCTGGATGATCCTCCAGCGCGGGGATCTCATGCTGGAGTTCTTCGCC
CACCCCAACTTGTTTATTGCAGCTTATAATGGTTACAAATAAAGCAATAGCATCACAAATTTCACAAATA
AAGCATTTTTTTCACTGCATTCTAGTTGTGGTTTGTCCAAACTCATCAATGTATCTTATCATGTCTGTAT
ACCGTCGACCTCTAGCTAGAGCTTGGCGTAATCATGGTCATAGCTGTTTCCTGTGTGAAATTGTTATCCG
CTCACAATTCCACACAACATACGAGCCGGAAGCATAAAGTGTAAAGCCTGGGGTGCCTAATGAGTGAGCT
AACTCACATTAATTGCGTTGCGCTCACTGCCCGCTTTCCAGTCGGGAAACCTGTCGTGCCAGCTGCATTA
ATGAATCGGCCAACGCGCGGGGAGAGGCGGTTTGCGTATTGGGCGCTCTTCCGCTTCCTCGCTCACTGAC
TCGCTGCGCTCGGTCGTTCGGCTGCGGCGAGCGGTATCAGCTCACTCAAAGGCGGTAATACGGTTATCCA
CAGAATCAGGGGATAACGCAGGAAAGAACATGTGAGCAAAAGGCCAGCAAAAGGCCAGGAACCGTAAAAA
GGCCGCGTTGCTGGCGTTTTTCCATAGGCTCCGCCCCCCTGACGAGCATCACAAAAATCGACGCTCAAGT
CAGAGGTGGCGAAACCCGACAGGACTATAAAGATACCAGGCGTTTCCCCCTGGAAGCTCCCTCGTGCGCT
CTCCTGTTCCGACCCTGCCGCTTACCGGATACCTGTCCGCCTTTCTCCCTTCGGGAAGCGTGGCGCTTTC
TCATAGCTCACGCTGTAGGTATCTCAGTTCGGTGTAGGTCGTTCGCTCCAAGCTGGGCTGTGTGCACGAA
CCCCCCGTTCAGCCCGACCGCTGCGCCTTATCCGGTAACTATCGTCTTGAGTCCAACCCGGTAAGACACG
ACTTATCGCCACTGGCAGCAGCCACTGGTAACAGGATTAGCAGAGCGAGGTATGTAGGCGGTGCTACAGA
GTTCTTGAAGTGGTGGCCTAACTACGGCTACACTAGAAGAACAGTATTTGGTATCTGCGCTCTGCTGAAG
CCAGTTACCTTCGGAAAAAGAGTTGGTAGCTCTTGATCCGGCAAACAAACCACCGCTGGTAGCGGTGGTT
TTTTTGTTTGCAAGCAGCAGATTACGCGCAGAAAAAAAGGATCTCAAGAAGATCCTTTGATCTTTTCTAC
GGGGTCTGACGCTCAGTGGAACGAAAACTCACGTTAAGGGATTTTGGTCATGAGATTATCAAAAAGGATC
TTCACCTAGATCCTTTTAAATTAAAAATGAAGTTTTAAATCAATCTAAAGTATATATGAGTAAACTTGGT
CTGACAGTTACCAATGCTTAATCAGTGAGGCACCTATCTCAGCGATCTGTCTATTTCGTTCATCCATAGT
TGCCTGACTCCCCGTCGTGTAGATAACTACGATACGGGAGGGCTTACCATCTGGCCCCAGTGCTGCAATG
ATACCGCGAGACCCACGCTCACCGGCTCCAGATTTATCAGCAATAAACCAGCCAGCCGGAAGGGCCGAGC
GCAGAAGTGGTCCTGCAACTTTATCCGCCTCCATCCAGTCTATTAATTGTTGCCGGGAAGCTAGAGTAAG
TAGTTCGCCAGTTAATAGTTTGCGCAACGTTGTTGCCATTGCTACAGGCATCGTGGTGTCACGCTCGTCG
TTTGGTATGGCTTCATTCAGCTCCGGTTCCCAACGATCAAGGCGAGTTACATGATCCCCCATGTTGTGCA
AAAAAGCGGTTAGCTCCTTCGGTCCTCCGATCGTTGTCAGAAGTAAGTTGGCCGCAGTGTTATCACTCAT
GGTTATGGCAGCACTGCATAATTCTCTTACTGTCATGCCATCCGTAAGATGCTTTTCTGTGACTGGTGAG
TACTCAACCAAGTCATTCTGAGAATAGTGTATGCGGCGACCGAGTTGCTCTTGCCCGGCG
Features (pLannotate 1.2.2; 22 found; start..end, strand, type, name):
    249..353     -  promoter       AmpR promoter: bla
    416..468     -  misc_feature   bom (fragment): basis of mobility region from pBR322
    609..675     +  CDS            small t antigen (fragment): SV40 (simian virus 40) small t antigen
    701..912     +  promoter       EF-1α core promoter: core promoter for human elongation factor EF-1α
    913..1022    +  intron         EF-1α intron A (fragment): intron upstream of the start codon of human EF-1α
   1652..1855    +  intron         EF-1α intron A: truncated intron upstream of the start codon of human EF-1α
   1937..2989    +  CDS            PRKACA: KAPCA_HUMAN - Also known as PKACA. Experimental evidence at protein level: Swiss-Prot protein existence level 1. [Isoform 2]: Phosphorylates and activates ABL1 in sperm flagellum to promote spermatozoa capacitation. From Homo sapiens (Human).
   2996..3021    +  CDS            HA (fragment): HA (human influenza hemagglutinin) epitope tag
   3074..3092    -  promoter       SP6 promoter: promoter for bacteriophage SP6 RNA polymerase
   3118..3342    +  polyA_signal   bGH poly(A) signal: bovine growth hormone polyadenylation signal
   3346..3367    +  promoter       SV40 promoter (fragment): SV40 enhancer and early promoter
   3388..3816    +  rep_origin     f1 ori (sequence partly withheld): f1 bacteriophage origin of replication; arrow indicates direction of (+) strand synthesis
   3830..4159    +  promoter       SV40 promoter: SV40 enhancer and early promoter
   4226..5017    +  CDS            neo: KKA2_KLEPN - Also known as kan, nptII. Experimental evidence at protein level: Swiss-Prot protein existence level 1. Resistance to kanamycin, neomycin, paromomycin, ribostamycin, butirosin and gentamicin B. From Klebsiella pneumoniae.
   5041..5199    +  CDS            ble (fragment): BLE_KLEPN - Experimental evidence at protein level: Swiss-Prot protein existence level 1. Binding protein with a strong affinity to the bleomycin family of antibiotics. Binds to CL990; an antimitotic-antibiotic compound. From Klebsiella pneumoniae.
   5194..5315    +  polyA_signal   SV40 poly(A) signal: SV40 polyadenylation signal
   5388..5404    -  protein_bind   lac operator: The lac repressor binds to the lac operator to inhibit transcription in E. coli. This inhibition can be relieved by adding lactose or isopropyl-β-D-thiogalactopyranoside (IPTG). lac repressor encoded by lacI
   5412..5442    -  promoter       lac promoter: promoter for the E. coli lac operon
   5457..5478    -  protein_bind   CAP binding site: CAP binding activates transcription in the presence of cAMP. E. coli catabolite activator protein
   5491..5583    -  CDS            lacI (fragment): lac repressor; lacI; The lac repressor binds to the lac operator to inhibit transcription in E. coli. This inhibition can be relieved by adding lactose or isopropyl-β-D-thiogalactopyranoside (IPTG).
   5766..6354    -  rep_origin     ori: high-copy-number ColE1/pMB1/pBR322/pUC origin of replication
   6525..248     -  CDS            AmpR (across the origin): β-lactamase; bla; confers resistance to ampicillin, carbenicillin, and related antibiotics
