[The description below was written by a language model from this plasmid's Addgene catalogue record and pLannotate feature annotations shown in this document.]
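Description:
pCEFL PRKACA HA T49I is a mammalian expression plasmid built on the pCEFL backbone, about 7.1 kb in the sequenced record. It carries a codon-optimized human PRKACA coding sequence, the catalytic alpha subunit of cAMP-dependent protein kinase (PKA), with a T49I substitution. In bacteria it replicates from a high-copy ColE1/pUC-type origin and is selected with ampicillin through the bla gene and its native promoter. An f1 origin is also present, along with small residual backbone fragments (lac promoter/operator, bom, lacI, small t antigen and ble fragments) that appear to have no role in expression of the insert.

The insert sits between retained BamHI and NotI sites, downstream of the human EF-1α core promoter and its intron A. This arrangement gives strong constitutive transcription in many mammalian cell types. An HA epitope tag is fused to the C terminus of the kinase, allowing detection or immunoprecipitation with anti-HA antibodies, and the transcript ends at a bovine growth hormone polyadenylation signal. An SP6 promoter lies in reverse orientation just after the insert and serves as the 3′ sequencing primer site. A separate cassette, consisting of the SV40 enhancer/early promoter, the neomycin phosphotransferase gene and an SV40 poly(A) signal, permits G418 selection of stably transfected cells.

The stated purpose is expression of the PKA T49I mutant. The associated publication concerns crosstalk between Gαs and Hedgehog signaling in Hedgehog-dependent tumors. The record does not state the functional consequence of the T49I change.
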