Addgene plasmid #249272: pCEFL PRKACA HA T49I
Purpose: Expression of PKA T49I mutant (PRKACAT49I)
Depositing lab: Ramiro Iglesias-Bartolome. Depositing organization: National Cancer Institute (NCI). Publication: Dissection of Galphas and Hedgehog Signaling Crosstalk Reveals Therapeutic Opportunities to Target Hedgehog-Dependent Tumors. Krantz S, Bell BA, Lund K, Salinas Parra N, Ng Y, De Oliveira Rosa N, Mukhopadhyay S, St Croix B, Sarin KY, Weigert R, Raimondi F, Iglesias-Bartolome R. Cancer Res. 2025 Dec 29. doi: 10.1158/0008-5472.CAN-25-1109. PubMed 41460725.
Backbone
  Vector backbone: pCEFL
  Backbone manufacturer: Addgene #38121
  Vector type: Mammalian Expression
  Selectable markers: Neomycin (select with G418)
Growth in bacteria
  Bacterial resistance: Ampicillin, 100 μg/mL
  Growth temperature: 37°C
  Growth strain: DH5alpha
  Copy number: High Copy
Gene/Insert
  Gene/Insert name: PRKACA (alt name: Protein kinase A (PKA), codon optimized, T49I mutation, HA tag)
  Species: H. sapiens (human)
  Mutation: T49I
  GenBank ID: NM_002730
  Entrez Gene: PRKACA (a.k.a. CAFD1, PKACA, PPNAD4)
  Promoter: EF-1
  Tag / fusion protein: HA (C terminal on insert)
  Cloning method: Restriction Enzyme; 5′ cloning site BamH1 (not destroyed); 3′ cloning site Not1 (not destroyed)
  Sequencing primers: 5′ TTCTTCCATTTCAGGTGTCG; 3′ SP6
Terms and licenses: Academic/Nonprofit Terms; Industry Terms: Not Available to Industry
Depositor comments: Please visit https://www.biorxiv.org/content/10.1101/2025.02.21.639530v1 for bioRxiv preprint
How to cite: pCEFL PRKACA HA T49I was a gift from Ramiro Iglesias-Bartolome (Addgene plasmid # 249272 ; http://n2t.net/addgene:249272 ; RRID:Addgene_249272)
